>Addgene plasmid #125518 | pLCKO2 | addgene full sequence | sequence record 248252 | Addgene NGS Result
CCCGGGTTGCGCCTTTTCCAAGGCAGCCCTGGGTTTGCGCAGGGACGCGGCTGCTCTGGGCGTGGTTCCG
GGAAACGCAGCGGCGCCGACCCTGGGTCTCGCACATTCTTCACGTCCGTTCGCAGCGTCACCCGGATCTT
CGCCGCTACCCTTGTGGGCCCCCCGGCGACGCTTCCTGCTCCGCCCCTAAGTCGGGAAGGTTCCTTGCGG
TTCGCGGCGTGCCGGACGTGACAAACGGAAGCCGCAGCTCACACTAGTACCCTCGCAGACGGACAGCGCC
AGGGAGCAATGGCAGCGCGCCGACCGCGATGGGCTGTGGCCAATAGCGGCTGCTCAGCAGGGCGCGCCGA
GAGCAGCGGCCGGGAAGGGGCGGTGCGGGAGGCGGGGTGTGGGGCGGTAGTGTGGGCCCTGTTCCTGCCC
GCGCGGTGTTCCGCATTCTGCAAGCCTCCGGAGCGCACGTCGGCAGTCGGCTCCCTCGTTGACCGAATCA
CCGACCTCTCTCCCCAGGGGGATCCACCGGAGCTTACCATGACCGAGTACAAGCCCACGGTGCGCCTCGC
CACCCGCGACGACGTCCCCAGGGCCGTACGCACCCTCGCCGCCGCGTTCGCCGACTACCCCGCCACGCGC
CACACCGTCGATCCGGACCGCCACATCGAGCGGGTCACCGAGCTGCAAGAACTCTTCCTCACGCGCGTCG
GGCTCGACATCGGCAAGGTGTGGGTCGCGGACGACGGCGCCGCCGTGGCGGTCTGGACCACGCCGGAGAG
CGTCGAAGCGGGGGCGGTGTTCGCCGAGATCGGCCCGCGCATGGCCGAGTTGAGCGGTTCCCGGCTGGCC
GCGCAGCAACAGATGGAAGGCCTCCTGGCGCCGCACCGGCCCAAGGAGCCCGCGTGGTTCCTGGCCACCG
TCGGTGTTTCGCCCGACCACCAGGGCAAGGGTCTGGGCAGCGCCGTCGTGCTCCCCGGAGTGGAGGCGGC
CGAGCGCGCCGGGGTGCCCGCCTTCCTGGAGACCTCCGCGCCCCGCAACCTCCCCTTCTACGAGCGGCTC
GGCTTCACCGTCACCGCCGACGTCGAGGTGCCCGAAGGACCGCGCACCTGGTGCATGACCCGCAAGCCCG
GTGCCTGAACGCGTTAAGTCGACAATCAACCTCTGGATTACAAAATTTGTGAAAGATTGACTGGTATTCT
TAACTATGTTGCTCCTTTTACGCTATGTGGATACGCTGCTTTAATGCCTTTGTATCATGCTATTGCTTCC
CGTATGGCTTTCATTTTCTCCTCCTTGTATAAATCCTGGTTGCTGTCTCTTTATGAGGAGTTGTGGCCCG
TTGTCAGGCAACGTGGCGTGGTGTGCACTGTGTTTGCTGACGCAACCCCCACTGGTTGGGGCATTGCCAC
CACCTGTCAGCTCCTTTCCGGGACTTTCGCTTTCCCCCTCCCTATTGCCACGGCGGAACTCATCGCCGCC
TGCCTTGCCCGCTGCTGGACAGGGGCTCGGCTGTTGGGCACTGACAATTCCGTGGTGTTGTCGGGGAAAT
CATCGTCCTTTCCTTGGCTGCTCGCCTGTGTTGCCACCTGGATTCTGCGCGGGACGTCCTTCTGCTACGT
CCCTTCGGCCCTCAATCCAGCGGACCTTCCTTCCCGCGGCCTGCTGCCGGCTCTGCGGCCTCTTCCGCGT
CTTCGCCTTCGCCCTCAGACGAGTCGGATCTCCCTTTGGGCCGCCTCCCCGCGTCGACTTTAAGACCAAT
GACTTACAAGGCAGCTGTAGATCTTAGCCACTTTTTAAAAGAAAAGGGGGGACTGGAAGGGCTAATTCAC
TCCCAACGAAGACAAGATCTGCTTTTTGCTTGTACTGGGTCTCTCTGGTTAGACCAGATCTGAGCCTGGG
AGCTCTCTGGCTAACTAGGGAACCCACTGCTTAAGCCTCAATAAAGCTTGCCTTGAGTGCTTCAAGTAGT
GTGTGCCCGTCTGTTGTGTGACTCTGGTAACTAGAGATCCCTCAGACCCTTTTAGTCAGTGTGGAAAATC
TCTAGCAGTACGTATAGTAGTTCATGTCATCTTATTATTCAGTATTTATAACTTGCAAAGAAATGAATAT
CAGAGAGTGAGAGGAACTTGTTTATTGCAGCTTATAATGGTTACAAATAAAGCAATAGCATCACAAATTT
CACAAATAAAGCATTTTTTTCACTGCATTCTAGTTGTGGTTTGTCCAAACTCATCAATGTATCTTATCAT
GTCTGGCTCTAGCTATCCCGCCCCTAACTCCGCCCATCCCGCCCCTAACTCCGCCCAGTTCCGCCCATTC
TCCGCCCCATGGCTGACTAATTTTTTTTATTTATGCAGAGGCCGAGGCCGCCTCGGCCTCTGAGCTATTC
CAGAAGTAGTGAGGAGGCTTTTTTGGAGGCCTAGGGACGTACCCAATTCGCCCTATAGTGAGTCGTATTA
CGCGCGCTCACTGGCCGTCGTTTTACAACGTCGTGACTGGGAAAACCCTGGCGTTACCCAACTTAATCGC
CTTGCAGCACATCCCCCTTTCGCCAGCTGGCGTAATAGCGAAGAGGCCCGCACCGATCGCCCTTCCCAAC
AGTTGCGCAGCCTGAATGGCGAATGGG
[124 nt withheld, positions 2618-2741]
C
[91 nt withheld, positions 2743-2833]
A
[49 nt withheld, positions 2835-2883]
CCTTTGACGTTGGAGTCCACGTTCTTT
[37 nt withheld, positions 2911-2947]
ACCCTATCTCGGTCTATTCTTTTGATTTATAAGGGATTTTGCCGATTTCGGCCTATTGGTTAAAAAATGA
GCTGATTTAACAAAAATTTAACGCGAATTTTAACAAAATATTAACGCTTACAATTTAGGTGGCACTTTTC
GGGGAAATGTGCGCGGAACCCCTATTTGTTTATTTTTCTAAATACATTCAAATATGTATCCGCTCATGAG
ACAATAACCCTGATAAATGCTTCAATAATATTGAAAAAGGAAGAGTATGAGTATTCAACATTTCCGTGTC
GCCCTTATTCCCTTTTTTGCGGCATTTTGCCTTCCTGTTTTTGCTCACCCAGAAACGCTGGTGAAAGTAA
AAGATGCTGAAGATCAGTTGGGTGCACGAGTGGGTTACATCGAACTGGATCTCAACAGCGGTAAGATCCT
TGAGAGTTTTCGCCCCGAAGAACGTTTTCCAATGATGAGCACTTTTAAAGTTCTGCTATGTGGCGCGGTA
TTATCCCGTATTGACGCCGGGCAAGAGCAACTCGGTCGCCGCATACACTATTCTCAGAATGACTTGGTTG
AGTACTCACCAGTCACAGAAAAGCATCTTACGGATGGCATGACAGTAAGAGAATTATGCAGTGCTGCCAT
AACCATGAGTGATAACACTGCGGCCAACTTACTTCTGACAACGATCGGAGGACCGAAGGAGCTAACCGCT
TTTTTGCACAACATGGGGGATCATGTAACTCGCCTTGATCGTTGGGAACCGGAGCTGAATGAAGCCATAC
CAAACGACGAGCGTGACACCACGATGCCTGTAGCAATGGCAACAACGTTGCGCAAACTATTAACTGGCGA
ACTACTTACTCTAGCTTCCCGGCAACAATTAATAGACTGGATGGAGGCGGATAAAGTTGCAGGACCACTT
CTGCGCTCGGCCCTTCCGGCTGGCTGGTTTATTGCTGATAAATCTGGAGCCGGTGAGCGTGGGTCTCGCG
GTATCATTGCAGCACTGGGGCCAGATGGTAAGCCCTCCCGTATCGTAGTTATCTACACGACGGGGAGTCA
GGCAACTATGGATGAACGAAATAGACAGATCGCTGAGATAGGTGCCTCACTGATTAAGCATTGGTAACTG
TCAGACCAAGTTTACTCATATATACTTTAGATTGATTTAAAACTTCATTTTTAATTTAAAAGGATCTAGG
TGAAGATCCTTTTTGATAATCTCATGACCAAAATCCCTTAACGTGAGTTTTCGTTCCACTGAGCGTCAGA
CCCCGTAGAAAAGATCAAAGGATCTTCTTGAGATCCTTTTTTTCTGCGCGTAATCTGCTGCTTGCAAACA
AAAAAACCACCGCTACCAGCGGTGGTTTGTTTGCCGGATCAAGAGCTACCAACTCTTTTTCCGAAGGTAA
CTGGCTTCAGCAGAGCGCAGATACCAAATACTGTTCTTCTAGTGTAGCCGTAGTTAGGCCACCACTTCAA
GAACTCTGTAGCACCGCCTACATACCTCGCTCTGCTAATCCTGTTACCAGTGGCTGCTGCCAGTGGCGAT
AAGTCGTGTCTTACCGGGTTGGACTCAAGACGATAGTTACCGGATAAGGCGCAGCGGTCGGGCTGAACGG
GGGGTTCGTGCACACAGCCCAGCTTGGAGCGAACGACCTACACCGAACTGAGATACCTACAGCGTGAGCT
ATGAGAAAGCGCCACGCTTCCCGAAGGGAGAAAGGCGGACAGGTATCCGGTAAGCGGCAGGGTCGGAACA
GGAGAGCGCACGAGGGAGCTTCCAGGGGGAAACGCCTGGTATCTTTATAGTCCTGTCGGGTTTCGCCACC
TCTGACTTGAGCGTCGATTTTTGTGATGCTCGTCAGGGGGGCGGAGCCTATGGAAAAACGCCAGCAACGC
GGCCTTTTTACGGTTCCTGGCCTTTTGCTGGCCTTTTGCTCACATGTTCTTTCCTGCGTTATCCCCTGAT
TCTGTGGATAACCGTATTACCGCCTTTGAGTGAGCTGATACCGCTCGCCGCAGCCGAACGACCGAGCGCA
GCGAGTCAGTGAGCGAGGAAGCGGAAGAGCGCCCAATACGCAAACCGCCTCTCCCCGCGCGTTGGCCGAT
TCATTAATGCAGCTGGCACGACAGGTTTCCCGACTGGAAAGCGGGCAGTGAGCGCAACGCAATTAATGTG
AGTTAGCTCACTCATTAGGCACCCCAGGCTTTACACTTTATGCTTCCGGCTCGTATGTTGTGTGGAATTG
TGAGCGGATAACAATTTCACACAGGAAACAGCTATGACCATGATTACGCCAAGCGCGCAATTAACCCTCA
CTAAAGGGAACAAAAGCTGGAGCTGCAAGCTTAATGTAGTCTTATGCAATACTCTTGTAGTCTTGCAACA
TGGTAACGATGAGTTAGCAACATGCCTTACAAGGAGAGAAAAAGCACCGTGCATGCCGATTGGTGGAAGT
AAGGTGGTACGATCGTGCCTTATTAGGAAGGCAACAGACGGGTCTGACATGGATTGGACGAACCACTGAA
TTGCCGCATTGCAGAGATATTGTATTTAAGTGCCTAGCTCGATACATAAACGGGTCTCTCTGGTTAGACC
AGATCTGAGCCTGGGAGCTCTCTGGCTAACTAGGGAACCCACTGCTTAAGCCTCAATAAAGCTTGCCTTG
AGTGCTTCAAGTAGTGTGTGCCCGTCTGTTGTGTGACTCTGGTAACTAGAGATCCCTCAGACCCTTTTAG
TCAGTGTGGAAAATCTCTAGCAGTGGCGCCCGAACAGGGACTTGAAAGCGAAAGGGAAACCAGAGGAGCT
CTCTCGACGCAGGACTCGGCTTGCTGAAGCGCGCACGGCAAGAGGCGAGGGGCGGCGACTGGTGAGTACG
CCAAAAATTTTGACTAGCGGAGGCTAGAAGGAGAGAGATGGGTGCGAGAGCGTCAGTATTAAGCGGGGGA
GAATTAGATCGCGATGGGAAAAAATTCGGTTAAGGCCAGGGGGAAAGAAAAAATATAAATTAAAACATAT
AGTATGGGCAAGCAGGGAGCTAGAACGATTCGCAGTTAATCCTGGCCTGTTAGAAACATCAGAAGGCTGT
AGACAAATACTGGGACAGCTACAACCATCCCTTCAGACAGGATCAGAAGAACTTAGATCATTATATAATA
CAGTAGCAACCCTCTATTGTGTGCATCAAAGGATAGAGATAAAAGACACCAAGGAAGCTTTAGACAAGAT
AGAGGAAGAGCAAAACAAAAGTAAGACCACCGCACAGCAAGCGGCCGCTGATCTTCAGACCTGGAGGAGG
AGATATGAGGGACAATTGGAGAAGTGAATTATATAAATATAAAGTAGTAAAAATTGAACCATTAGGAGTA
GCACCCACCAAGGCAAAGAGAAGAGTGGTGCAGAGAGAAAAAAGAGCAGTGGGAATAGGAGCTTTGTTCC
TTGGGTTCTTGGGAGCAGCAGGAAGCACTATGGGCGCAGCGTCAATGACGCTGACGGTACAGGCCAGACA
ATTATTGTCTGGTATAGTGCAGCAGCAGAACAATTTGCTGAGGGCTATTGAGGCGCAACAGCATCTGTTG
CAACTCACAGTCTGGGGCATCAAGCAGCTCCAGGCAAGAATCCTGGCTGTGGAAAGATACCTAAAGGATC
AACAGCTCCTGGGGATTTGGGGTTGCTCTGGAAAACTCATTTGCACCACTGCTGTGCCTTGGAATGCTAG
TTGGAGTAATAAATCTCTGGAACAGATTTGGAATCACACGACCTGGATGGAGTGGGACAGAGAAATTAAC
AATTACACAAGCTTAATACACTCCTTAATTGAAGAATCGCAAAACCAGCAAGAAAAGAATGAACAAGAAT
TATTGGAATTAGATAAATGGGCAAGTTTGTGGAATTGGTTTAACATAACAAATTGGCTGTGGTATATAAA
ATTATTCATAATGATAGTAGGAGGCTTGGTAGGTTTAAGAATAGTTTTTGCTGTACTTTCTATAGTGAAT
AGAGTTAGGCAGGGATATTCACCATTATCGTTTCAGACCCACCTCCCAACCCCGAGGGGACCCAGAGAGG
GCCTATTTCCCATGATTCCTTCATATTTGCATATACGATACAAGGCTGTTAGAGAGATAATTAGAATTAA
TTTGACTGTAAACACAAAGATATTAGTACAAAATACGTGACGTAGAAAGTAATAATTTCTTGGGTAGTTT
GCAGTTTTAAAATTATGTTTTAAAATGGACTATCATATGCTTACCGTAACTTGAAAGTATTTCGATTTCT
TGGCTTTATATATCTTGTGGAAAGGACGAGGTACCGGGAGACGGCAGCAAGCGAACCGGAATTGCCAGCT
GGGGCGCCCTCTGGTAAGGTTGGGAAGCCCTGCAAAGTAAACTGGATGGCTTTCTTGCCGCCAAGGATCT
GATGGCGCAGGGGATCAAGATCTGATCAAGAGACAGGATGAGGATCGTTTCGCATGATTGAACAAGATGG
ATTGCACGCAGGTTCTCCGGCCGCTTGGGTGGAGAGGCTATTCGGCTATGACTGGGCACAACAGACAATC
GGCTGCTCTGATGCCGCCGTGTTCCGGCTGTCAGCGCAGGGGCGCCCGGTTCTTTTTGTCAAGACCGACC
TGTCCGGTGCCCTGAATGAACTGCAGGACGAGGCAGCGCGGCTATCGTGGCTGGCCACGACGGGCGTTCC
TTGCGCAGCTGTGCTCGACGTTGTCACTGAAGCGGGAAGGGACTGGCTGCTATTGGGCGAAGTGCCGGGG
CAGGATCTCCTGTCATCCCACCTTGCTCCTGCCGAGAAAGTATCCATCATGGCTGATGCAATGCGGCGGC
TGCATACGCTTGATCCGGCTACCTGCCCATTCGACCACCAAGCGAAACATCGCATCGAGCGAGCACGTAC
TCGGATGGAAGCCGGTCTTGTCGATCAGGATGATCTGGACGAAGAGCATCAGGGGCTCGCGCCAGCCGAA
CTGTTCGCCAGGCTCAAGGCGCGCATGCCCGACGGCGAGGATCTCGTCGTGACCCATGGCGATGCCTGCT
TGCCGAATATCATGGTGGAAAATGGCCGCTTTTCTGGATTCATCGACTGTGGCCGGCTGGGTGTGGCGGA
CCGCTATCAGGACATAGCGTTGGCTACCCGTGATATTGCTGAAGAGCTTGGCGGCGAATGGGCTGACCGC
TTCCTCGTGCTTTACGGTATCGCCGCTCCCGATTCGCAGCGCATCGCCTTCTATCGCCTTCTTGACGAGT
TCTTCTGAATTGAAAAAGGAAGAGTACGTCTCCGTTTTAGAGCTAGAAATAGCAAGTTAAAATAAGGCTA
GTCCGTTATCAACTTGAAAAAGTGGCACCGAGTCGGTGCTTTTTTGAATTCTAGATCTTGAGACAAATGG
CAGTATTCATCCACAATTTTAAAAGAAAAGGGGGGATTGGGGGGTACAGTGCAGGGGAAAGAATAGTAGA
CATAATAGCAACAGACATACAAACTAAAGAATTACAAAAACAAATTACAAAAATTCAAAATTTTCGGGTT
TATTACAGGGACAGCAGAGATCCACTTTGGCGCCGGCTCGAGGGGG
Features (pLannotate 1.2.2; 30 found; start..end, strand, type, name):
      7..507     +  promoter       hPGK promoter: human phosphoglycerate kinase 1 promoter
    529..1128    +  CDS            PuroR (fragment): puromycin N-acetyltransferase; pac from Streptomyces; confers resistance to puromycin
   1144..1732    +  misc_feature   WPRE: woodchuck hepatitis virus posttranscriptional regulatory element
   1783..1802    +  misc_feature   cPPT/CTS (fragment): central polypurine tract and central termination sequence of HIV-1
   1804..2037    +  LTR            3' LTR (ΔU3): self-inactivating 3' long terminal repeat (LTR) from HIV-1
   2115..2236    +  polyA_signal   SV40 poly(A) signal: SV40 polyadenylation signal
   2276..2411    +  rep_origin     SV40 ori: SV40 origin of replication
   2432..2450    -  promoter       T7 promoter: promoter for bacteriophage T7 RNA polymerase
   2458..2613    +  CDS            lacZα (fragment): LacZα fragment of β-galactosidase; lacZ fragment
   2618..3046    +  rep_origin     f1 ori (sequence partly withheld): f1 bacteriophage origin of replication; arrow indicates direction of (+) strand synthesis
   3099..3203    +  promoter       AmpR promoter: bla
   3204..4064    +  CDS            AmpR: β-lactamase; bla; confers resistance to ampicillin, carbenicillin, and related antibiotics
   4235..4823    +  rep_origin     ori: high-copy-number ColE1/pMB1/pBR322/pUC origin of replication
   5006..5098    +  CDS            lacI (fragment): lac repressor; lacI; The lac repressor binds to the lac operator to inhibit transcription in E. coli. This inhibition can be relieved by adding lactose or isopropyl-β-D-thiogalactopyranoside (IPTG).
   5111..5132    +  protein_bind   CAP binding site: CAP binding activates transcription in the presence of cAMP. E. coli catabolite activator protein
   5147..5177    +  promoter       lac promoter: promoter for the E. coli lac operon
   5185..5201    +  protein_bind   lac operator: The lac repressor binds to the lac operator to inhibit transcription in E. coli. This inhibition can be relieved by adding lactose or isopropyl-β-D-thiogalactopyranoside (IPTG). lac repressor encoded by lacI
   5246..5264    +  promoter       T3 promoter: promoter for bacteriophage T3 RNA polymerase
   5292..5518    +  promoter       RSV promoter: Rous sarcoma virus enhancer/promoter
   5519..5699    +  LTR            5' LTR (truncated): truncated 5' long terminal repeat (LTR) from HIV-1
   5746..5871    +  misc_feature   HIV-1 Ψ: packaging signal of human immunodeficiency virus type 1
   5855..6218    +  CDS            HIV-1 gag (fragment): gag protein from human immunodeficiency virus 1; gag
   6364..6597    +  misc_feature   RRE: The Rev response element (RRE) of HIV-1 allows for Rev-dependent mRNA export from the nucleus to the cytoplasm.
   6974..7000    +  CDS            Rev (fragment): human immunodeficiency virus 1 (HIV-1) Rev protein; rev; enhances nuclear export of unspliced and incompletely spliced viral mRNAs
   7004..7244    +  promoter       U6 promoter: RNA polymerase III promoter for human U6 snRNA
   7263..7379    +  CDS            tnpA (fragment): TN5P_ECOLX - Also known as tnp. Experimental evidence at protein level: Swiss-Prot protein existence level 1. Mediates transposition of transposon Tn5 by a 'cut and paste' mechanism. First, the monomeric transposase binds the 19 bp inverted DNA repeats flanking the transposon. Then, dimerization of the DNA- bound transposase creates a synaptic DNA complex. After nicking of the first DNA strand, excision of the transposon proceeds through a series of intermediates. The transposase then mediates the insertion of the transposon at a new site by strand transfer. The activity of the wild- type tran
   7411..8202    +  CDS            neo: KKA2_KLEPN - Also known as kan, nptII. Experimental evidence at protein level: Swiss-Prot protein existence level 1. Resistance to kanamycin, neomycin, paromomycin, ribostamycin, butirosin and gentamicin B. From Klebsiella pneumoniae.
   8206..8222    +  promoter       AmpR promoter (fragment): bla
   8231..8306    +  misc_RNA       gRNA scaffold: guide RNA scaffold for the Streptococcus pyogenes CRISPR/Cas9 system
   8354..8471    +  misc_feature   cPPT/CTS: central polypurine tract and central termination sequence of HIV-1
