[The description below was written by a language model from this plasmid's Addgene catalogue record and pLannotate feature annotations shown in this document.]
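Description:
pLCKO2 is an empty lentiviral backbone of 8,523 bp for cloning and expressing single guide RNAs in mammalian cells. It is a self-inactivating HIV-1-derived transfer vector. An RSV promoter fused to a truncated 5' LTR drives genomic RNA production in packaging cells, followed by the Ψ packaging signal with a partial gag sequence, the Rev response element for Rev-dependent nuclear export, a central polypurine tract, and a ΔU3 3' LTR that disables LTR promoter activity after integration. In bacteria the plasmid is maintained through a high-copy ColE1/pUC-type origin and β-lactamase (ampicillin resistance). An f1 origin, SV40 origin and poly(A) signal, and lac/T7/T3 remnants are also carried in the backbone.

The guide cassette consists of the human U6 RNA polymerase III promoter and the Streptococcus pyogenes Cas9 gRNA scaffold. Between them, the feature table shows a roughly 1 kb segment containing a Tn5 transposase fragment and a neo (kanamycin/neomycin phosphotransferase) coding sequence. Given its position, it most likely acts as a stuffer that is released by BsmBI (Esp3I) digestion and replaced by the guide oligonucleotides, although the record does not explicitly describe it this way. The BsmBI sites are destroyed during cloning. Downstream, an hPGK promoter drives puromycin N-acetyltransferase for selection of transduced cells, and a WPRE enhances transcript stability and expression. The vector carries no Cas9, so the nuclease must be supplied separately. It suits individual sgRNA cloning or pooled libraries, and the associated publication concerns essential gene profiling in human pluripotent stem cells.
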