Addgene plasmid #125518: pLCKO2
Purpose: (Empty Backbone) Lentiviral backbone for cloning and expressing U6 driven sgRNAs with BsmBI cloning sites and puromycin selection.
Depositing lab: Jason Moffat. Depositing organization: University of Toronto. Publication: Essential Gene Profiles for Human Pluripotent Stem Cells Identify Uncharacterized Genes and Substrate Dependencies. Mair B, Tomic J, Masud SN, Tonge P, Weiss A, Usaj M, Tong AHY, Kwan JJ, Brown KR, Titus E, Atkins M, Chan KSK, Munsie L, Habsid A, Han H, Kennedy M, Cohen B, Keller G, Moffat J. Cell Rep. 2019 Apr 9;27(2):599-615.e12. doi: 10.1016/j.celrep.2019.02.041. PubMed 30970261.
Backbone
  Vector backbone: pLCKO2
  Backbone size (bp): 8523
  Vector type: Mammalian Expression, Lentiviral, CRISPR
  Promoter: U6
  Selectable markers: Puromycin
Growth in bacteria
  Bacterial resistance: Ampicillin, 100 μg/mL
  Growth temperature: 30°C
  Growth strain: NEB Stable
  Copy number: High Copy
Gene/Insert
  Cloning method: Restriction Enzyme
  Sequencing primers: 5′ U6 fwd
Terms and licenses: Academic/Nonprofit Terms; Industry Terms: Not Available to Industry
Depositor comments: 5' cloning site: BsmBI (Esp3I) (destroyed during cloning), 3' cloning site: BsmBI (Esp3I) (destroyed during cloning)
How to cite: pLCKO2 was a gift from Jason Moffat (Addgene plasmid # 125518 ; http://n2t.net/addgene:125518 ; RRID:Addgene_125518)
